Addgene plasmid #17283: pRS513
Depositing lab: Nancy Craig. Depositing organization: Johns Hopkins University and School of Medicine. Publication: Formation of a nucleoprotein complex containing Tn7 and its target DNA regulates transposition initiation. Skelding Z, Sarnovsky R, Craig NL. EMBO J. 2002 Jul 1. 21(13):3494-504. 10.1093/emboj/cdf347 PubMed 12093750.
Backbone
  Vector backbone: pCYB1
  Backbone manufacturer: New England Biolabs
  Backbone size w/o insert (bp): 6846
  Vector type: Bacterial Expression
Growth in bacteria
  Bacterial resistance: Ampicillin, 100 μg/mL
  Growth temperature: 37°C
  Growth strain: DH5alpha
  Copy number: High Copy
Gene/Insert
  Gene/Insert name: TnsB
  Species: E. coli transposon Tn7
  Insert size (bp): 2109
  GenBank ID: ABE77212
  Entrez Gene: tnsB (a.k.a. R721_28)
  Tag / fusion protein: Chitin-binding domain-intein (C terminal on insert)
  Cloning method: Restriction Enzyme
  Sequencing primers: 5′ sequence
Terms and licenses: Academic/Nonprofit Terms; Industry Terms: Not Available to Industry
How to cite: pRS513 was a gift from Nancy Craig (Addgene plasmid # 17283 ; http://n2t.net/addgene:17283 ; RRID:Addgene_17283)
