[The description below was written by a language model from this plasmid's Addgene catalogue record.]
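Description:
pRS513 is a bacterial expression plasmid built on the pCYB1 backbone from New England Biolabs, a vector belonging to the intein-mediated protein purification family. The backbone is recorded as 6846 bp without insert. The plasmid is maintained at high copy number in E. coli under ampicillin selection. The record does not list the origin of replication or the promoter driving expression, and no feature table is provided, so these details cannot be confirmed from the information given.

The insert is tnsB, a 2109 bp gene from the E. coli transposon Tn7, introduced by restriction enzyme cloning. TnsB is one of the Tn7-encoded transposition proteins; it binds the transposon ends and forms part of the transposase. In this construct its C terminus is fused to an intein and chitin-binding domain. This arrangement allows the fusion protein to be captured on chitin resin through the chitin-binding domain. The intein can then be induced to self-cleave, releasing TnsB from the immobilised tag so that it is recovered without a large affinity tag remaining attached.

The construct is therefore suited to overproduction and affinity purification of TnsB for biochemical work. The associated publication concerns the assembly of a nucleoprotein complex containing Tn7 and its target DNA and the role of that complex in regulating transposition initiation. This is consistent with the use of purified TnsB in reconstituted in vitro transposition and DNA-binding studies.
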