>Addgene plasmid #17283 | pRS513 | addgene partial sequence | sequence record 23343 | 17283 with Tac-promoter
CACGTCGTTNGGTGTTTTCCGAGCACTTCACCAACAAGGACCATAGCATATGTGGCAAATTAATGAGGTT
GTGCTATTTGATAATGATCCGTATCGCATTTTGGCTATAGAGGATGGCCAAGTTGTCTGGATGCAAATAA
GCGCTGATAAAGGAGTTCCACAAGCTAGGGCTGAGTTGTTGCTAATGCAGTATTTAGATGAAGGCCGCTT
AGTTAGAACTGATGACCCTTATGTACATCTTGATTTAGAAGAGCCGTCTGTAGATTCTGTCAGCTTCCAG
AAGCGCGAGGAGGATTATCGAAAAATTCTTCCTATTATTAATAGTAAGGATCGTTTCGACCCTAAAGTCA
GAAGCGAACTCGTTGAGCATGTGGTCCAAGAACATAAGGTTACTAAGGCTACAGTTTATAAGTTGTTACG
CCGTTACTGGCAGCGTGGTCAAACGCCTAATGCATTAATTCCTGACTACAAAAACAGCGGTGCACCAGGG
GAAAGACGTTCAGCGACAGGAACAGCAAAGATTGGCCGAGCCAGAGAATATGGTAAGGGTGAAGGAACCA
AGGTAACGCCCGAGATTGAACGCCTTTTTAGGTTGACCATAGAAAAGCACCTGTTAAATCAAAAAGGTAC
AAAGACCACCGTTGCCTATAGACGATTTGTGGACTTGTTTGCTCAGTATTTTCCTCGCATTCCCCAAGAG
GATTACCCAACACTACGTCAGTTTCGTTATTTTTATGATCGAGAATACCCTAAAGCTCAGCGCTTAAAGT
CTCNGTGTTTAANGGGGGNTTTTTAAAAAAAGCCGTCCCACCNTTAATTAGACCGCCCC
